>Addgene plasmid #241818 | pGEX-TRIP12-HECT | addgene full sequence | sequence record 482262 | Addgene NGS Result
AGCTTATCGACTGCACGGTGCACCAATGCTTCTGGCGTCAGGCAGCCATCGGAAGCTGTGGTATGGCTGT
GCAGGTCGTAAATCACTGCATAATTCGTGTCGCTCAAGGCGCACTCCCGTTCTGGATAATGTTTTTTGCG
CCGACATCATAACGGTTCTGGCAAATATTCTGAAATGAGCTGTTGACAATTAATCATCGGCTCGTATAAT
GTGTGGAATTGTGAGCGGATAACAATTTCACACAGGAAACAGTATTCATGTCCCCTATACTAGGTTATTG
GAAAATTAAGGGCCTTGTGCAACCCACTCGACTTCTTTTGGAATATCTTGAAGAAAAATATGAAGAGCAT
TTGTATGAGCGCGATGAAGGTGATAAATGGCGAAACAAAAAGTTTGAATTGGGTTTGGAGTTTCCCAATC
TTCCTTATTATATTGATGGTGATGTTAAATTAACACAGTCTATGGCCATCATACGTTATATAGCTGACAA
GCACAACATGTTGGGTGGTTGTCCAAAAGAGCGTGCAGAGATTTCAATGCTTGAAGGAGCGGTTTTGGAT
ATTAGATACGGTGTTTCGAGAATTGCATATAGTAAAGACTTTGAAACTCTCAAAGTTGATTTTCTTAGCA
AGCTACCTGAAATGCTGAAAATGTTCGAAGATCGTTTATGTCATAAAACATATTTAAATGGTGATCATGT
AACCCATCCTGACTTCATGTTGTATGACGCTCTTGATGTTGTTTTATACATGGACCCAATGTGCCTGGAT
GCGTTCCCAAAATTAGTTTGTTTTAAAAAACGTATTGAAGCTATCCCACAAATTGATAAGTACTTGAAAT
CCAGCAAGTATATAGCATGGCCTTTGCAGGGCTGGCAAGCCACGTTTGGTGGTGGCGACCATCCTCCAAA
ATCGGATCTGGTTCCGCGTGGATCCCCGGAATTCATGCAGCGTGCAGATCTGGGCCTGTGGCGCGGCGAA
GAAGTTACCCTGAGCAATCCGAAAGGTAGTCAGGAAGGTACCAAATATATTCAGAATCTGCAGGGCCTGT
TTGCACTGCCGTTTGGCCGCACCGCAAAACCGGCCCATATTGCCAAAGTGAAAATGAAATTTCGCTTTCT
GGGTAAACTGATGGCCAAAGCAATTATGGATTTTCGTCTGGTGGATCTGCCGCTGGGTCTGCCGTTTTAT
AAATGGATGCTGCGTCAGGAAACCAGTCTGACCAGTCATGATCTGTTTGATATTGATCCGGTTGTGGCAC
GTAGTGTGTATCATCTGGAAGATATTGTGCGCCAGAAAAAACGTCTGGAACAGGATAAAAGTCAGACCAA
AGAAAGTCTGCAGTATGCACTGGAAACCCTGACCATGAATGGCTGTAGTGTTGAAGATCTGGGCTTAGAT
TTTACCCTGCCGGGCTTTCCGAATATTGAACTGAAAAAAGGTGGCAAAGATATTCCGGTTACCATTCATA
ATCTGGAAGAATATCTGCGTCTGGTTATTTTCTGGGCACTGAATGAAGGTGTGAGCCGCCAGTTTGATAG
TTTTCGCGATGGCTTTGAAAGTGTGTTTCCGCTGAGTCATCTGCAGTATTTTTATCCGGAAGAACTGGAT
CAGCTGCTGTGCGGTAGTAAAGCCGATACCTGGGATGCCAAAACCCTGATGGAATGTTGTCGCCCGGATC
ATGGCTATACCCATGATAGCCGCGCAGTGAAATTTCTGTTTGAAATTCTGAGTAGTTTCGATAATGAGCA
GCAGCGTCTGTTTCTGCAGTTTGTTACCGGCAGTCCGCGTCTGCCGGTGGGCGGTTTTCGCAGCCTGAAT
CCGCCGCTGACCATTGTGCGCAAAACCTTTGAAAGTACCGAAAATCCGGATGATTTTCTGCCGAGTGTGA
TGACCTGCGTTAATTATCTGAAACTGCCGGATTATAGTAGTATTGAAATTATGCGTGAGAAGCTGCTGAT
TGCCGCCCGCGAAGGTCAGCAGAGTTTTCATCTGAGCCTCGAGCGGCCGCATCGTGACTGACTGACGATC
TGCCTCGCGCGTTTCGGTGATGACGGTGAAAACCTCTGACACATGCAGCTCCCGGAGACGGTCACAGCTT
GTCTGTAAGCGGATGCCGGGAGCAGACAAGCCCGTCAGGGCGCGTCAGCGGGTGTTGGCGGGTGTCGGGG
CGCAGCCATGACCCAGTCACGTAGCGATAGCGGAGTGTATAATTCTTGAAGACGAAAGGGCCTCGTGATA
CGCCTATTTTTATAGGTTAATGTCATGATAATAATGGTTTCTTAGACGTCAGGTGGCACTTTTCGGGGAA
ATGTGCGCGGAACCCCTATTTGTTTATTTTTCTAAATACATTCAAATATGTATCCGCTCATGAGACAATA
ACCCTGATAAATGCTTCAATAATATTGAAAAAGGAAGAGTATGAGTATTCAACATTTCCGTGTCGCCCTT
ATTCCCTTTTTTGCGGCATTTTGCCTTCCTGTTTTTGCTCACCCAGAAACGCTGGTGAAAGTAAAAGATG
CTGAAGATCAGTTGGGTGCACGAGTGGGTTACATCGAACTGGATCTCAACAGCGGTAAGATCCTTGAGAG
TTTTCGCCCCGAAGAACGTTTTCCAATGATGAGCACTTTTAAAGTTCTGCTATGTGGCGCGGTATTATCC
CGTGTTGACGCCGGGCAAGAGCAACTCGGTCGCCGCATACACTATTCTCAGAATGACTTGGTTGAGTACT
CACCAGTCACAGAAAAGCATCTTACGGATGGCATGACAGTAAGAGAATTATGCAGTGCTGCCATAACCAT
GAGTGATAACACTGCGGCCAACTTACTTCTGACAACGATCGGAGGACCGAAGGAGCTAACCGCTTTTTTG
CACAACATGGGGGATCATGTAACTCGCCTTGATCGTTGGGAACCGGAGCTGAATGAAGCCATACCAAACG
ACGAGCGTGACACCACGATGCCTGCAGCAATGGCAACAACGTTGCGCAAACTATTAACTGGCGAACTACT
TACTCTAGCTTCCCGGCAACAATTAATAGACTGGATGGAGGCGGATAAAGTTGCAGGACCACTTCTGCGC
TCGGCCCTTCCGGCTGGCTGGTTTATTGCTGATAAATCTGGAGCCGGTGAGCGTGGGTCTCGCGGTATCA
TTGCAGCACTGGGGCCAGATGGTAAGCCCTCCCGTATCGTAGTTATCTACACGACGGGGAGTCAGGCAAC
TATGGATGAACGAAATAGACAGATCGCTGAGATAGGTGCCTCACTGATTAAGCATTGGTAACTGTCAGAC
CAAGTTTACTCATATATACTTTAGATTGATTTAAAACTTCATTTTTAATTTAAAAGGATCTAGGTGAAGA
TCCTTTTTGATAATCTCATGACCAAAATCCCTTAACGTGAGTTTTCGTTCCACTGAGCGTCAGACCCCGT
AGAAAAGATCAAAGGATCTTCTTGAGATCCTTTTTTTCTGCGCGTAATCTGCTGCTTGCAAACAAAAAAA
CCACCGCTACCAGCGGTGGTTTGTTTGCCGGATCAAGAGCTACCAACTCTTTTTCCGAAGGTAACTGGCT
TCAGCAGAGCGCAGATACCAAATACTGTCCTTCTAGTGTAGCCGTAGTTAGGCCACCACTTCAAGAACTC
TGTAGCACCGCCTACATACCTCGCTCTGCTAATCCTGTTACCAGTGGCTGCTGCCAGTGGCGATAAGTCG
TGTCTTACCGGGTTGGACTCAAGACGATAGTTACCGGATAAGGCGCAGCGGTCGGGCTGAACGGGGGGTT
CGTGCACACAGCCCAGCTTGGAGCGAACGACCTACACCGAACTGAGATACCTACAGCGTGAGCTATGAGA
AAGCGCCACGCTTCCCGAAGGGAGAAAGGCGGACAGGTATCCGGTAAGCGGCAGGGTCGGAACAGGAGAG
CGCACGAGGGAGCTTCCAGGGGGAAACGCCTGGTATCTTTATAGTCCTGTCGGGTTTCGCCACCTCTGAC
TTGAGCGTCGATTTTTGTGATGCTCGTCAGGGGGGCGGAGCCTATGGAAAAACGCCAGCAACGCGGCCTT
TTTACGGTTCCTGGCCTTTTGCTGGCCTTTTGCTCACATGTTCTTTCCTGCGTTATCCCCTGATTCTGTG
GATAACCGTATTACCGCCTTTGAGTGAGCTGATACCGCTCGCCGCAGCCGAACGACCGAGCGCAGCGAGT
CAGTGAGCGAGGAAGCGGAAGAGCGCCTGATGCGGTATTTTCTCCTTACGCATCTGTGCGGTATTTCACA
CCGCATAAATTCCGACACCATCGAATGGCGCAAAACCTTTCGCGGTATGGCATGATAGCGCCCGGAAGAG
AGTCAATTCAGGGTGGTGAATGTGAAACCAGTAACGTTATACGATGTCGCAGAGTATGCCGGTGTCTCTT
ATCAGACCGTTTCCCGCGTGGTGAACCAGGCCAGCCACGTTTCTGCGAAAACGCGGGAAAAAGTGGAAGC
GGCGATGGCGGAGCTGAATTACATTCCCAACCGCGTGGCACAACAACTGGCGGGCAAACAGTCGTTGCTG
ATTGGCGTTGCCACCTCCAGTCTGGCCCTGCACGCGCCGTCGCAAATTGTCGCGGCGATTAAATCTCGCG
CCGATCAACTGGGTGCCAGCGTGGTGGTGTCGATGGTAGAACGAAGCGGCGTCGAAGCCTGTAAAGCGGC
GGTGCACAATCTTCTCGCGCAACGCGTCAGTGGGCTGATCATTAACTATCCGCTGGATGACCAGGATGCC
ATTGCTGTGGAAGCTGCCTGCACTAATGTTCCGGCGTTATTTCTTGATGTCTCTGACCAGACACCCATCA
ACAGTATTATTTTCTCCCATGAAGACGGTACGCGACTGGGCGTGGAGCATCTGGTCGCATTGGGTCACCA
GCAAATCGCGCTGTTAGCGGGCCCATTAAGTTCTGTCTCGGCGCGTCTGCGTCTGGCTGGCTGGCATAAA
TATCTCACTCGCAATCAAATTCAGCCGATAGCGGAACGGGAAGGCGACTGGAGTGCCATGTCCGGTTTTC
AACAAACCATGCAAATGCTGAATGAGGGCATCGTTCCCACTGCGATGCTGGTTGCCAACGATCAGATGGC
GCTGGGCGCAATGCGCGCCATTACCGAGTCCGGGCTGCGCGTTGGTGCGGATATCTCGGTAGTGGGATAC
GACGATACCGAAGACAGCTCATGTTATATCCCGCCGTTAACCACCATCAAACAGGATTTTCGCCTGCTGG
GGCAAACCAGCGTGGACCGCTTGCTGCAACTCTCTCAGGGCCAGGCGGTGAAGGGCAATCAGCTGTTGCC
CGTCTCACTGGTGAAAAGAAAAACCACCCTGGCGCCCAATACGCAAACCGCCTCTCCCCGCGCGTTGGCC
GATTCATTAATGCAGCTGGCACGACAGGTTTCCCGACTGGAAAGCGGGCAGTGAGCGCAACGCAATTAAT
GTAAGTTAGCTCACTCATTAGGCACCCCAGGCTTTACACTTTATGCTTCCGGCTCGTATGTTGTGTGGAA
TTGTGAGCGGATAACAATTTCACACAGGAAACAGCTATGACCATGATTACGGATTCACTGGCCGTCGTTT
TACAACGTCGTGACTGGGAAAACCCTGGCGTTACCCAACTTAATCGCCTTGCAGCACATCCCCCTTTCGC
CAGCTGGCGTAATAGCGAAGAGGCCCGCACCGATCGCCCTTCCCAACAGTTGCGCAGCCTGAATGGCGAA
TGGCGCTTTGCCTGGTTTCCGGCACCAGAAGCGGTGCCGGAAAGCTGGCTGGAGTGCGATCTTCCTGAGG
CCGATACTGTCGTCGTCCCCTCAAACTGGCAGATGCACGGTTACGATGCGCCCATCTACACCAACGTGAC
CTATCCCATTACGGTCAATCCGCCGTTTGTTCCCACGGAGAATCCGACGGGTTGTTACTCGCTCACATTT
AATGTTGATGAAAGCTGGCTACAGGAAGGCCAGACGCGAATTATTTTTGATGGCGTTGGAATT
Features (pLannotate 1.2.2; 17 found; start..end, strand, type, name):
    183..211     +  promoter       tac promoter: strong E. coli promoter; hybrid between the trp and lac UV5 promoters
    219..235     +  protein_bind   lac operator: The lac repressor binds to the lac operator to inhibit transcription in E. coli. This inhibition can be relieved by adding lactose or isopropyl-β-D-thiogalactopyranoside (IPTG). lac repressor encoded by lacI
    258..911     +  CDS            GST26_SCHJA: Experimental evidence at protein level: Swiss-Prot protein existence level 1. GST isoenzymes appear to play a central role in the parasite detoxification system. Other functions are also suspected including a role in increasing the solubility of haematin in the parasite gut. From Schistosoma japonicum (Blood fluke).
    945..1997    +  CDS            TRIP12 (fragment): TRIPC_HUMAN - Also known as KIAA0045, ULF. Experimental evidence at protein level: Swiss-Prot protein existence level 1. E3 ubiquitin-protein ligase involved in ubiquitin fusion degradation (UFD) pathway and regulation of DNA repair (PubMed:19028681, PubMed:22884692). Part of the ubiquitin fusion degradation (UFD) pathway, a process that mediates ubiquitination of protein at their N-terminus, regardless of the presence of lysine residues in target proteins (PubMed:19028681). Acts as a key regulator of DNA damage response by acting as a suppressor of RNF168, an E3 ubiquitin-protein ligase that
   2030..2069    +  CDS            rop (fragment): Rop protein, which maintains plasmids at low copy number; rop
   2171..2211    +  misc_feature   bom (fragment): basis of mobility region from pBR322
   2316..2420    +  promoter       AmpR promoter: bla
   2421..3281    +  CDS            AmpR: β-lactamase; bla; confers resistance to ampicillin, carbenicillin, and related antibiotics
   3452..4040    +  rep_origin     ori: high-copy-number ColE1/pMB1/pBR322/pUC origin of replication
   4226..4277    -  misc_feature   bom (fragment): basis of mobility region from pBR322
   4284..4361    +  promoter       lacI promoter: lacI
   4362..5444    +  CDS            lacI: lac repressor; lacI; The lac repressor binds to the lac operator to inhibit transcription in E. coli. This inhibition can be relieved by adding lactose or isopropyl-β-D-thiogalactopyranoside (IPTG).
   5457..5478    +  protein_bind   CAP binding site: CAP binding activates transcription in the presence of cAMP. E. coli catabolite activator protein
   5493..5523    +  promoter       lac promoter: promoter for the E. coli lac operon
   5531..5547    +  protein_bind   lac operator: The lac repressor binds to the lac operator to inhibit transcription in E. coli. This inhibition can be relieved by adding lactose or isopropyl-β-D-thiogalactopyranoside (IPTG). lac repressor encoded by lacI
   5567..5740    +  CDS            lacZα: LacZα fragment of β-galactosidase; lacZ fragment
   6004..107     -  CDS            yciV (fragment) (across the origin): RNAAM_ECOLI - Also known as trpH From Escherichia coli (strain K12).
