[The description below was written by a language model from this plasmid's Addgene catalogue record and pLannotate feature annotations shown in this document.]
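Description:
pGEX-TRIP12-HECT is a bacterial expression plasmid of about 6.0 kb, built on a pGEX backbone, for producing a glutathione S-transferase fusion of human TRIP12 (also known as ULF) in E. coli for protein purification. It replicates from a ColE1/pMB1-type origin and is selected with ampicillin through the β-lactamase gene (AmpR) and its own promoter. Short remnants of pBR322-derived elements (rop and bom fragments), a lacZα segment with its lac promoter and operator, and a small fragment annotated as E. coli yciV spanning the sequence origin are backbone carry-over and are not part of the expression cassette.

The expression unit consists of the strong hybrid tac promoter followed by a lac operator, then the Schistosoma japonicum GST coding sequence, and then the TRIP12 insert, with GST at the N terminus of the fusion. The plasmid also carries lacI under its own promoter, so the lac repressor keeps the tac promoter off until it is relieved by IPTG, giving inducible expression regardless of host strain. The annotated TRIP12 region is only a fragment of roughly 1.05 kb rather than the full-length open reading frame. Together with the plasmid name, this suggests that the insert corresponds to the HECT catalytic domain of this E3 ubiquitin ligase, although the catalogue fields do not give residue boundaries. No protease cleavage site between GST and the insert is annotated in the feature table. The GST tag allows affinity capture on glutathione resin, and the associated work concerns the role of TRIP12 in Wnt signalling.
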