Addgene plasmid #241818: pGEX-TRIP12-HECT
Purpose: Expesses GST-TRIP12 for protein purification
Depositing lab: Ethan Lee. Depositing organization: Vanderbilt University. Publication: The TRIP12 E3 ligase induces SWI/SNF component BRG1-beta-catenin interaction to promote Wnt signaling. Kassel S, Yuan K, Bunnag N, Neitzel LR, Lu W, Schwarzkopf A, Maines B, Loberg MA, Xu G, Adams A, McCray AD, Cho A, Rockouski M, Orton G, Goldsmith L, Aronno MMA, Spencer ZT, Khan OM, Ye F, Williams C, Lebensohn AM, Rohatgi R, Wang X, Weiss VL, Hong CC, Kettenbach AN, Robbins DJ, Ahmed Y, Lee E. Nat Commun. 2025 Jun 5;16(1):5248. doi: 10.1038/s41467-025-60535-5. PubMed 40473626.
Backbone
  Vector backbone: pGEX
  Backbone manufacturer: Gene Universal
  Vector type: Bacterial Expression
Growth in bacteria
  Bacterial resistance: Ampicillin, 100 μg/mL
  Growth temperature: 37°C
  Growth strain: NEB Stable
  Copy number: Unknown
Gene/Insert
  Gene/Insert name: TRIP12 (alt name: ULF)
  Species: H. sapiens (human)
  Entrez Gene: TRIP12 (a.k.a. MRD49, TRIP-12, TRIPC, ULF)
  Tag / fusion protein: GST (N terminal on backbone)
Terms and licenses: Academic/Nonprofit Terms; Industry Terms: Not Available to Industry
How to cite: pGEX-TRIP12-HECT was a gift from Ethan Lee (Addgene plasmid # 241818 ; http://n2t.net/addgene:241818 ; RRID:Addgene_241818)
